>Addgene plasmid #163859 | VPS35 shRNA2 | addgene full sequence | sequence record 323887 | Addgene NGS Result
TGGGGTTGCGCCTTTTCCAAGGCAGCCCTGGGTTTGCGCAGGGACGCGGCTGCTCTGGGCGTGGTTCCGG
GAAACGCAGCGGCGCCGACCCTGGGTCTCGCACATTCTTCACGTCCGTTCGCAGCGTCACCCGGATCTTC
GCCGCTACCCTTGTGGGCCCCCCGGCGACGCTTCCTGCTCCGCCCCTAAGTCGGGAAGGTTCCTTGCGGT
TCGCGGCGTGCCGGACGTGACAAACGGAAGCCGCACGTCTCACTAGTACCCTCGCAGACGGACAGCGCCA
GGGAGCAATGGCAGCGCGCCGACCGCGATGGGCTGTGGCCAATAGCGGCTGCTCAGCAGGGCGCGCCGAG
AGCAGCGGCCGGGAAGGGGCGGTGCGGGAGGCGGGGTGTGGGGCGGTAGTGTGGGCCCTGTTCCTGCCCG
CGCGGTGTTCCGCATTCTGCAAGCCTCCGGAGCGCACGTCGGCAGTCGGCTCCCTCGTTGACCGAATCAC
CGACCTCTCTCCCCAGGGGGATCCACCGGAGCTTACCATGACCGAGTACAAGCCCACGGTGCGCCTCGCC
ACCCGCGACGACGTCCCCAGGGCCGTACGCACCCTCGCCGCCGCGTTCGCCGACTACCCCGCCACGCGCC
ACACCGTCGATCCGGACCGCCACATCGAGCGGGTCACCGAGCTGCAAGAACTCTTCCTCACGCGCGTCGG
GCTCGACATCGGCAAGGTGTGGGTCGCGGACGACGGCGCCGCGGTGGCGGTCTGGACCACGCCGGAGAGC
GTCGAAGCGGGGGCGGTGTTCGCCGAGATCGGCCCGCGCATGGCCGAGTTGAGCGGTTCCCGGCTGGCCG
CGCAGCAACAGATGGAAGGCCTCCTGGCGCCGCACCGGCCCAAGGAGCCCGCGTGGTTCCTGGCCACCGT
CGGCGTCTCGCCCGACCACCAGGGCAAGGGTCTGGGCAGCGCCGTCGTGCTCCCCGGAGTGGAGGCGGCC
GAGCGCGCCGGGGTGCCCGCCTTCCTGGAGACCTCCGCGCCCCGCAACCTCCCCTTCTACGAGCGGCTCG
GCTTCACCGTCACCGCCGACGTCGAGGTGCCCGAAGGACCGCGCACCTGGTGCATGACCCGCAAGCCCGG
TGCCTGACGCCCGCCCCACGACCCGCAGCGCCCGACCGAAAGGAGCGCACGACCCCATGCATCGGTACCT
TTAAGACCAATGACTTACAAGGCAGCTGTAGATCTTAGCCACTTTTTAAAAGAAAAGGGGGGACTGGAAG
GGCTAATTCACTCCCAACGAAGACAAGATCTGCTTTTTGCTTGTACTGGGTCTCTCTGGTTAGACCAGAT
CTGAGCCTGGGAGCTCTCTGGCTAACTAGGGAACCCACTGCTTAAGCCTCAATAAAGCTTGCCTTGAGTG
CTTCAAGTAGTGTGTGCCCGTCTGTTGTGTGACTCTGGTAACTAGAGATCCCTCAGACCCTTTTAGTCAG
TGTGGAAAATCTCTAGCAGTAGTAGTTCATGTCATCTTATTATTCAGTATTTATAACTTGCAAAGAAATG
AATATCAGAGAGTGAGAGGAACTTGTTTATTGCAGCTTATAATGGTTACAAATAAAGCAATAGCATCACA
AATTTCACAAATAAAGCATTTTTTTCACTGCATTCTAGTTGTGGTTTGTCCAAACTCATCAATGTATCTT
ATCATGTCTGGCTCTAGCTATCCCGCCCCTAACTCCGCCCATCCCGCCCCTAACTCCGCCCAGTTCCGCC
CATTCTCCGCCCCATGGCTGACTAATTTTTTTTATTTATGCAGAGGCCGAGGCCGCCTCGGCCTCTGAGC
TATTCCAGAAGTAGTGAGGAGGCTTTTTTGGAGGCCTAGGGACGTACCCAATTCGCCCTATAGTGAGTCG
TATTACGCGCGCTCACTGGCCGTCGTTTTACAACGTCGTGACTGGGAAAACCCTGGCGTTACCCAACTTA
ATCGCCTTGCAGCACATCCCCCTTTCGCCAGCTGGCGTAATAGCGAAGAGGCCCGCACCGATCGCCCTTC
CCAACAGTTGCGCAGCCTGAATGGCGAATGGG
[124 nt withheld, positions 2063-2186]
C
[91 nt withheld, positions 2188-2278]
A
[49 nt withheld, positions 2280-2328]
CCTTTGACGTTGGAGTCCACGTTCTTT
[37 nt withheld, positions 2356-2392]
ACCCTATCTCGGTCTATTCTTTTGATTTATAAGGGATTTTGCCGATTTCGGCCTATTGGTTAAAAAATGA
GCTGATTTAACAAAAATTTAACGCGAATTTTAACAAAATATTAACGCTTACAATTTAGGTGGCACTTTTC
GGGGAAATGTGCGCGGAACCCCTATTTGTTTATTTTTCTAAATACATTCAAATATGTATCCGCTCATGAG
ACAATAACCCTGATAAATGCTTCAATAATATTGAAAAAGGAAGAGTATGAGTATTCAACATTTCCGTGTC
GCCCTTATTCCCTTTTTTGCGGCATTTTGCCTTCCTGTTTTTGCTCACCCAGAAACGCTGGTGAAAGTAA
AAGATGCTGAAGATCAGTTGGGTGCACGAGTGGGTTACATCGAACTGGATCTCAACAGCGGTAAGATCCT
TGAGAGTTTTCGCCCCGAAGAACGTTTTCCAATGATGAGCACTTTTAAAGTTCTGCTATGTGGCGCGGTA
TTATCCCGTATTGACGCCGGGCAAGAGCAACTCGGTCGCCGCATACACTATTCTCAGAATGACTTGGTTG
AGTACTCACCAGTCACAGAAAAGCATCTTACGGATGGCATGACAGTAAGAGAATTATGCAGTGCTGCCAT
AACCATGAGTGATAACACTGCGGCCAACTTACTTCTGACAACGATCGGAGGACCGAAGGAGCTAACCGCT
TTTTTGCACAACATGGGGGATCATGTAACTCGCCTTGATCGTTGGGAACCGGAGCTGAATGAAGCCATAC
CAAACGACGAGCGTGACACCACGATGCCTGTAGCAATGGCAACAACGTTGCGCAAACTATTAACTGGCGA
ACTACTTACTCTAGCTTCCCGGCAACAATTAATAGACTGGATGGAGGCGGATAAAGTTGCAGGACCACTT
CTGCGCTCGGCCCTTCCGGCTGGCTGGTTTATTGCTGATAAATCTGGAGCCGGTGAGCGTGGGTCTCGCG
GTATCATTGCAGCACTGGGGCCAGATGGTAAGCCCTCCCGTATCGTAGTTATCTACACGACGGGGAGTCA
GGCAACTATGGATGAACGAAATAGACAGATCGCTGAGATAGGTGCCTCACTGATTAAGCATTGGTAACTG
TCAGACCAAGTTTACTCATATATACTTTAGATTGATTTAAAACTTCATTTTTAATTTAAAAGGATCTAGG
TGAAGATCCTTTTTGATAATCTCATGACCAAAATCCCTTAACGTGAGTTTTCGTTCCACTGAGCGTCAGA
CCCCGTAGAAAAGATCAAAGGATCTTCTTGAGATCCTTTTTTTCTGCGCGTAATCTGCTGCTTGCAAACA
AAAAAACCACCGCTACCAGCGGTGGTTTGTTTGCCGGATCAAGAGCTACCAACTCTTTTTCCGAAGGTAA
CTGGCTTCAGCAGAGCGCAGATACCAAATACTGTTCTTCTAGTGTAGCCGTAGTTAGGCCACCACTTCAA
GAACTCTGTAGCACCGCCTACATACCTCGCTCTGCTAATCCTGTTACCAGTGGCTGCTGCCAGTGGCGAT
AAGTCGTGTCTTACCGGGTTGGACTCAAGACGATAGTTACCGGATAAGGCGCAGCGGTCGGGCTGAACGG
GGGGTTCGTGCACACAGCCCAGCTTGGAGCGAACGACCTACACCGAACTGAGATACCTACAGCGTGAGCT
ATGAGAAAGCGCCACGCTTCCCGAAGGGAGAAAGGCGGACAGGTATCCGGTAAGCGGCAGGGTCGGAACA
GGAGAGCGCACGAGGGAGCTTCCAGGGGGAAACGCCTGGTATCTTTATAGTCCTGTCGGGTTTCGCCACC
TCTGACTTGAGCGTCGATTTTTGTGATGCTCGTCAGGGGGGCGGAGCCTATGGAAAAACGCCAGCAACGC
GGCCTTTTTACGGTTCCTGGCCTTTTGCTGGCCTTTTGCTCACATGTTCTTTCCTGCGTTATCCCCTGAT
TCTGTGGATAACCGTATTACCGCCTTTGAGTGAGCTAACTCATTAGGCACCCCAGGCTTTACACTTTATG
CTTCCGGCTCGTATGTTGTGTGGAATTGTGAGCGGATAACAATTTCACACAGGAAACAGCTATGACCATG
ATTACGCCAAGCGCGCAATTAACCCTCACTAAAGGGAACAAAAGCTGGAGCTGCAAGCTTAATGTAGTCT
TATGCAATACTCTTGTAGTCTTGCAACATGGTAACGATGAGTTAGCAACATGCCTTACAAGGAGAGAAAA
AGCACCGTGCATGCCGATTGGTGGAAGTAAGGTGGTACGATCGTGCCTTATTAGGAAGGCAACAGACGGG
TCTGACATGGATTGGACGAACCACTGAATTGCCGCATTGCAGAGATATTGTATTTAAGTGCCTAGCTCGA
TACATAAACGGGTCTCTCTGGTTAGACCAGATCTGAGCCTGGGAGCTCTCTGGCTAACTAGGGAACCCAC
TGCTTAAGCCTCAATAAAGCTTGCCTTGAGTGCTTCAAGTAGTGTGTGCCCGTCTGTTGTGTGACTCTGG
TAACTAGAGATCCCTCAGACCCTTTTAGTCAGTGTGGAAAATCTCTAGCAGTGGCGCCCGAACAGGGACT
TGAAAGCGAAAGGGAAACCAGAGGAGCTCTCTCGACGCAGGACTCGGCTTGCTGAAGCGCGCACGGCAAG
AGGCGAGGGGCGGCGACTGGTGAGTACGCCAAAAATTTTGACTAGCGGAGGCTAGAAGGAGAGAGATGGG
TGCGAGAGCGTCAGTATTAAGCGGGGGAGAATTAGATCGCGATGGGAAAAAATTCGGTTAAGGCCAGGGG
GAAAGAAAAAATATAAATTAAAACATATAGTATGGGCAAGCAGGGAGCTAGAACGATTCGCAGTTAATCC
TGGCCTGTTAGAAACATCAGAAGGCTGTAGACAAATACTGGGACAGCTACAACCATCCCTTCAGACAGGA
TCAGAAGAACTTAGATCATTATATAATACAGTAGCAACCCTCTATTGTGTGCATCAAAGGATAGAGATAA
AAGACACCAAGGAAGCTTTAGACAAGATAGAGGAAGAGCAAAACAAAAGTAAGACCACCGCACAGCAAGC
GGCCGCTGATCTTCAGACCTGGAGGAGGAGATATGAGGGACAATTGGAGAAGTGAATTATATAAATATAA
AGTAGTAAAAATTGAACCATTAGGAGTAGCACCCACCAAGGCAAAGAGAAGAGTGGTGCAGAGAGAAAAA
AGAGCAGTGGGAATAGGAGCTTTGTTCCTTGGGTTCTTGGGAGCAGCAGGAAGCACTATGGGCGCAGCGT
CAATGACGCTGACGGTACAGGCCAGACAATTATTGTCTGGTATAGTGCAGCAGCAGAACAATTTGCTGAG
GGCTATTGAGGCGCAACAGCATCTGTTGCAACTCACAGTCTGGGGCATCAAGCAGCTCCAGGCAAGAATC
CTGGCTGTGGAAAGATACCTAAAGGATCAACAGCTCCTGGGGATTTGGGGTTGCTCTGGAAAACTCATTT
GCACCACTGCTGTGCCTTGGAATGCTAGTTGGAGTAATAAATCTCTGGAACAGATTTGGAATCACACGAC
CTGGATGGAGTGGGACAGAGAAATTAACAATTACACAAGCTTAATACACTCCTTAATTGAAGAATCGCAA
AACCAGCAAGAAAAGAATGAACAAGAATTATTGGAATTAGATAAATGGGCAAGTTTGTGGAATTGGTTTA
ACATAACAAATTGGCTGTGGTATATAAAATTATTCATAATGATAGTAGGAGGCTTGGTAGGTTTAAGAAT
AGTTTTTGCTGTACTTTCTATAGTGAATAGAGTTAGGCAGGGATATTCACCATTATCGTTTCAGACCCAC
CTCCCAACCCCGAGGGGACCCGACAGGCCCGAAGGAATAGAAGAAGAAGGTGGAGAGAGAGACAGAGACA
GATCCATTCGATTAGTGAACGGATCTCGACGGTATCGATCACGAGACTAGCCTCGAGCGGCCGCCCCCTT
CACCGAGGGCCTATTTCCCATGATTCCTTCATATTTGCATATACGATACAAGGCTGTTAGAGAGATAATT
GGAATTAATTTGACTGTAAACACAAAGATATTAGTACAAAATACGTGACGTAGAAAGTAATAATTTCTTG
GGTAGTTTGCAGTTTTAAAATTATGTTTTAAAATGGACTATCATATGCTTACCGTAACTTGAAAGTATTT
CGATTTCTTGGCTTTATATATCTTGTGGAAAGGACGAAACACCGGAATCATGAGACAGTCGCATATCTCG
AGATATGCGACTGTCTCATGATTTTTTTGAATTCTCGACCTCGAGACAAATGGCAGTATTCATCCACAAT
TTTAAAAGAAAAGGGGGGATTGGGGGGTACAGTGCAGGGGAAAGAATAGTAGACATAATAGCAACAGACA
TACAAACTAAAGAATTACAAAAACAAATTACAAAAATTCAAAATTTTCGGGTTTATTACAGGGACAGCAG
AGATCCACTTTGGCCGCGGCTCGAGGGGGT
Features (pLannotate 1.2.2; 23 found; start..end, strand, type, name):
    528..1127    +  CDS            PuroR: puromycin N-acetyltransferase; pac from Streptomyces alboniger; confers resistance to puromycin
   1170..1253    +  CDS            nef (fragment): NEF_HV1Z2 - Experimental evidence at protein level: Swiss-Prot protein existence level 1. Extracellular Nef protein targets CD4(+) T-lymphocytes for apoptosis by interacting with CXCR4 surface receptors. From Human immunodeficiency virus type 1 group M subtype D (isolate Z2/CDC-Z34) (HIV-1).
   1255..1488    +  LTR            3' LTR (ΔU3): self-inactivating 3' long terminal repeat (LTR) from HIV-1
   1560..1681    +  polyA_signal   SV40 poly(A) signal: SV40 polyadenylation signal
   1721..1856    +  rep_origin     SV40 ori: SV40 origin of replication
   1877..1895    -  promoter       T7 promoter: promoter for bacteriophage T7 RNA polymerase
   1903..2058    +  CDS            lacZα (fragment): LacZα fragment of β-galactosidase; lacZ fragment
   2063..2491    +  rep_origin     f1 ori (sequence partly withheld): f1 bacteriophage origin of replication; arrow indicates direction of (+) strand synthesis
   2544..2648    +  promoter       AmpR promoter: bla
   2649..3509    +  CDS            AmpR: β-lactamase; bla; confers resistance to ampicillin, carbenicillin, and related antibiotics
   3680..4268    +  rep_origin     ori: high-copy-number ColE1/pMB1/pBR322/pUC origin of replication
   4410..4440    +  promoter       lac promoter: promoter for the E. coli lac operon
   4448..4464    +  protein_bind   lac operator: The lac repressor binds to the lac operator to inhibit transcription in E. coli. This inhibition can be relieved by adding lactose or isopropyl-β-D-thiogalactopyranoside (IPTG). lac repressor encoded by lacI
   4509..4527    +  promoter       T3 promoter: promoter for bacteriophage T3 RNA polymerase
   4555..4781    +  promoter       RSV promoter: Rous sarcoma virus enhancer/promoter
   4782..4962    +  LTR            5' LTR (truncated): truncated 5' long terminal repeat (LTR) from HIV-1
   5009..5134    +  misc_feature   HIV-1 Ψ: packaging signal of human immunodeficiency virus type 1
   5118..5481    +  CDS            HIV-1 gag (fragment): gag protein from human immunodeficiency virus 1; gag
   5627..5860    +  misc_feature   RRE: The Rev response element (RRE) of HIV-1 allows for Rev-dependent mRNA export from the nucleus to the cytoplasm.
   6237..6337    +  CDS            Rev (fragment): human immunodeficiency virus 1 (HIV-1) Rev protein; rev; enhances nuclear export of unspliced and incompletely spliced viral mRNAs
   6387..6627    +  promoter       U6 promoter: RNA polymerase III promoter for human U6 snRNA
   6732..6849    +  misc_feature   cPPT/CTS: central polypurine tract and central termination sequence of HIV-1
   6898..506     +  promoter       hPGK promoter (across the origin): human phosphoglycerate kinase 1 promoter
