[The description below was written by a language model from this plasmid's Addgene catalogue record and pLannotate feature annotations shown in this document.]
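Description:
VPS35 shRNA2 is a pLKO.1-based lentiviral shRNA plasmid designed to knock down human VPS35 (also known as MEM3 or PARK17), a component of the retromer complex, with a hairpin directed against the coding sequence. The catalogue lists it simply as a mammalian expression vector, but the feature table shows the layout of a third-generation, self-inactivating HIV-1 transfer vector. An RSV promoter fused to a truncated 5' LTR drives production of the viral genomic RNA. This is followed by the Ψ packaging signal with a partial gag sequence, the Rev response element for Rev-dependent nuclear export, a cPPT/CTS element and a ΔU3 3' LTR that inactivates LTR promoter activity after integration. An SV40 poly(A) signal and SV40 origin lie downstream of the 3' LTR.

The shRNA oligonucleotide was cloned between the AgeI and EcoRI sites, with AgeI destroyed in the process, placing it downstream of the human U6 RNA polymerase III promoter. The hairpin itself is not annotated as a feature, but the gap between the U6 promoter and the cPPT/CTS is consistent with its position. A separate hPGK promoter drives puromycin N-acetyltransferase, allowing selection of transduced or transfected mammalian cells with puromycin. In bacteria the plasmid is maintained through a high-copy ColE1/pUC-type origin and ampicillin resistance, and an f1 origin is also present. The sequenced record is 6,902 nt, somewhat shorter than the 7,084 bp total given in the catalogue; the record does not explain the difference. The associated publication concerns Golgi retention of glycosyltransferases, which suggests the plasmid was used to deplete VPS35 in that context.
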