Addgene plasmid #163859: VPS35 shRNA2
Purpose: shRNA targeting the coding sequences of VPS35
Depositing lab: Lei Lu. Depositing organization: Nanyang Technological University (NTU). Publication: A quantitative study of the Golgi retention of glycosyltransferases. Sun X, Mahajan D, Chen B, Song Z, Lu L. J Cell Sci. 2021 Oct 15;134(20). pii: 272560. doi: 10.1242/jcs.258564. Epub 2021 Oct 21. PubMed 34533190.
Backbone
  Vector backbone: pLKO.1
  Backbone manufacturer: D. Root (Addgene #10878)
  Backbone size w/o insert (bp): 7026
  Total vector size (bp): 7084
  Vector type: Mammalian Expression
  Selectable markers: Puromycin
Growth in bacteria
  Bacterial resistance: Ampicillin, 100 μg/mL
  Growth temperature: 37°C
  Growth strain: DH5alpha
  Copy number: High Copy
Gene/Insert
  Gene/Insert name: VPS35 retromer complex component
  gRNA/shRNA sequence: AATCATGAGACAGTCGCATAT
  Species: H. sapiens (human)
  GenBank ID: NM_018206
  Entrez Gene: VPS35 (a.k.a. MEM3, PARK17)
  Cloning method: Restriction Enzyme; 5′ cloning site AgeI (destroyed during cloning); 3′ cloning site EcoRI (not destroyed)
  Sequencing primers: 5′ 5’ CAA GGC TGT TAG AGA GAT AAT TGG A 3’
Terms and licenses: Academic/Nonprofit Terms; Industry Terms: Not Available to Industry
How to cite: VPS35 shRNA2 was a gift from Lei Lu (Addgene plasmid # 163859 ; http://n2t.net/addgene:163859 ; RRID:Addgene_163859)
